Addgene plasmid #182532: pAAV-TRE-DIO-hM4Di-mCherry
Purpose: This plasmid is for use with neuronal cell-type selective activity tagging. The hM4Di receptor expression requires both neural activity and Cre recombinase.
Depositing lab: William Wisden. Depositing organization: Imperial College London. Publication: A specific circuit in the midbrain detects stress and induces restorative sleep. Yu X, Zhao G, Wang D, Wang S, Li R, Li A, Wang H, Nollet M, Chun YY, Zhao T, Yustos R, Li H, Zhao J, Li J, Cai M, Vyssotski AL, Li Y, Dong H, Franks NP, Wisden W. Science. 2022 Jul;377(6601):63-72. doi: 10.1126/science.abn0853. Epub 2022 Jun 30. PubMed 35771921.
Backbone
  Vector backbone: pUC
  Backbone size w/o insert (bp): 2900
  Total vector size (bp): 6828
  Vector type: Mammalian Expression, Mouse Targeting, AAV, Cre/Lox
Growth in bacteria
  Bacterial resistance: Ampicillin, 100 μg/mL
  Growth temperature: 37°C
  Growth strain: NEB Stable
  Copy number: High Copy
Gene/Insert
  Gene/Insert name: AAV transgene - hSyn promoter-tet-flex-hM4Di-cherry
  Species: Synthetic
  Insert size (bp): 4076
  Promoter: tetO promoter
  Tag / fusion protein: hM4Di-mCherry
  Cloning method: Ligation Independent Cloning
  Sequencing primers: 5′ catcgtggaacagtacgaac; 3′ caacttcacacctgtcaatg
Resource information
  A portion of this plasmid was derived from a plasmid made by: The hM4di-Cherry part of the insert was a gift from Bryan L. Roth, Addgene plasmid #50475
Terms and licenses: Academic/Nonprofit Terms; Industry Terms: Not Available to Industry
How to cite: pAAV-TRE-DIO-hM4Di-mCherry was a gift from William Wisden (Addgene plasmid # 182532 ; http://n2t.net/addgene:182532 ; RRID:Addgene_182532)
