[The description below was written by a language model from this plasmid's Addgene catalogue record and pLannotate feature annotations shown in this document.]
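Description:
pAAV-TRE-DIO-hM4Di-mCherry is an adeno-associated virus transfer plasmid built on a pUC-type backbone, about 6.8 kb in total, for producing recombinant AAV that delivers an inhibitory chemogenetic receptor to mouse neurons. In bacteria it is maintained through a high-copy ColE1/pUC origin and selected with ampicillin via the β-lactamase gene; an f1 origin is also present. The transgene cassette is flanked by AAV2 inverted terminal repeats, which direct packaging into viral particles. The annotation finds one ITR intact and the other only as short fragments, which may reflect how poorly these repeats are read in sequencing.

The payload is hM4Di, an engineered form of the human M4 muscarinic receptor (annotated as CHRM4), fused to mCherry. The fusion coding sequence sits in inverted orientation relative to its promoter, between paired lox2272 and loxP sites arranged as a DIO/FLEx switch. Cre recombinase inverts the cassette and then excises one site of each pair, locking it in the sense orientation. Transcription is driven by a tight TRE promoter (seven tet operators plus a minimal CMV promoter), which is silent unless a tetracycline-controlled transactivator is present. A WPRE and the human growth hormone polyadenylation signal follow the cassette to support transcript stability and processing. Although the insert name mentions an hSyn promoter, the promoter field lists tetO and no synapsin promoter is annotated.

The stated use is cell-type-selective activity tagging: receptor expression requires both neural activity and Cre. The activity dependence presumably comes from a separately supplied transactivator under an activity-responsive promoter, though the record does not describe that component. Neurons that meet both conditions become red fluorescent and can be silenced chemogenetically.
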