Features (pLannotate 1.2.2; 23 found; start..end, strand, type, name):
     67..89      +  misc_feature   MCS (fragment): pUC18/19 multiple cloning site
    102..135     +  protein_bind   lox2272: Cre-mediated recombination occurs in the 8-bp core sequence (GGATACTT). lox2272 sites are compatible with each other, but incompatible with loxP or loxN sites (Lee and Saito, 1988). Cre recombinase
    136..185     -  intron         β-globin intron (fragment): internally truncated intron from human β-globin
    186..219     +  protein_bind   loxP: Cre-mediated recombination occurs in the 8-bp core sequence (GCATACAT). Cre recombinase
    231..938     -  CDS            mCherry: mCherry is a basic (constitutively fluorescent) red fluorescent protein published in 2004, derived from Discosoma sp.. It is reported to be a very rapidly-maturing monomer with low acid sensitivity.
    960..2396    -  CDS            CHRM4: ACM4_HUMAN - Experimental evidence at protein level: Swiss-Prot protein existence level 1. The muscarinic acetylcholine receptor mediates various cellular responses, including inhibition of adenylate cyclase, breakdown of phosphoinositides and modulation of potassium channels through the action of G proteins. Primary transducing effect is inhibition of adenylate cyclase. From Homo sapiens (Human).
   2409..2442    -  protein_bind   lox2272: Cre-mediated recombination occurs in the 8-bp core sequence (GGATACTT). lox2272 sites are compatible with each other, but incompatible with loxP or loxN sites (Lee and Saito, 1988). Cre recombinase
   2443..2492    -  intron         β-globin intron (fragment): internally truncated intron from human β-globin
   2493..2526    -  protein_bind   loxP: Cre-mediated recombination occurs in the 8-bp core sequence (GCATACAT). Cre recombinase
   2527..2551    +  misc_feature   MCS (fragment): pBluescript multiple cloning site
   2551..3139    +  misc_feature   WPRE: woodchuck hepatitis virus posttranscriptional regulatory element
   3171..3647    +  polyA_signal   hGH poly(A) signal: human growth hormone polyadenylation signal
   3687..3827    +  repeat_region  AAV2 ITR: inverted terminal repeat of adeno-associated virus serotype 2 inverted
   3832..3883    -  misc_feature   bom (fragment): basis of mobility region from pBR322
   3902..4357    +  rep_origin     f1 ori (sequence partly withheld): f1 bacteriophage origin of replication; arrow indicates direction of (+) strand synthesis
   4358..4407    -  misc_feature   bom (fragment): basis of mobility region from pBR322
   4509..4544    -  CDS            rop (fragment): Rop protein, which maintains plasmids at low copy number; rop
   4639..4743    +  promoter       AmpR promoter: bla
   4744..5604    +  CDS            AmpR: β-lactamase; bla; confers resistance to ampicillin, carbenicillin, and related antibiotics
   5775..6363    +  rep_origin     ori: high-copy-number ColE1/pMB1/pBR322/pUC origin of replication
   6436..6463    +  repeat_region  AAV2 ITR (fragment): inverted terminal repeat of adeno-associated virus serotype 2 inverted
   6492..6519    +  repeat_region  AAV2 ITR (fragment): inverted terminal repeat of adeno-associated virus serotype 2 inverted
   6567..62      +  promoter       tight TRE promoter (across the origin): Tet-responsive promoter PTight, consisting of seven tet operator sequences followed by the minimal CMV promoter
>Addgene plasmid #182532 | pAAV-TRE-DIO-hM4Di-mCherry | addgene full sequence | sequence record 361681 | Addgene NGS Result
GTAGGCGTGTACGGTGGGAGGCCTATATAAGCAGAGCTCGTTTAGTGAACCGTCAGATCGCCTGGAGAAT
TCGAGCTCGGTACCCGGGGGTCGACTCCGGAATAACTTCGTATAGGATACTTTATACGAAGTTATGCAGA
ATGGTAGCTGGATTGTAGCTGCTATTAGCAATATGAAACCTCTTAATAACTTCGTATAGCATACATTATA
CGAAGTTATGGCGCGCCTTACTTGTACAGCTCGTCCATGCCGCCGGTGGAGTGGCGGCCCTCGGCGCGTT
CGTACTGTTCCACGATGGTGTAGTCCTCGTTGTGGGAGGTGATGTCCAACTTGATGTTGACGTTGTAGGC
GCCGGGCAGCTGCACGGGCTTCTTGGCCTTGTAGGTGGTCTTGACCTCAGCGTCGTAGTGGCCGCCGTCC
TTCAGCTTCAGCCTCTGCTTGATCTCGCCCTTCAGGGCGCCGTCCTCGGGGTACATCCGCTCGGAGGAGG
CCTCCCAGCCCATGGTCTTCTTCTGCATTACGGGGCCGTCGGAGGGGAAGTTGGTGCCGCGCAGCTTCAC
CTTGTAGATGAACTCGCCGTCCTGCAGGGAGGAGTCCTGGGTCACGGTCACCACGCCGCCGTCCTCGAAG
TTCATCACGCGCTCCCACTTGAAGCCCTCGGGGAAGGACAGCTTCAAGTAGTCGGGGATGTCGGCGGGGT
GCTTCACGTAGGCCTTGGAGCCGTACATGAACTGAGGGGACAGGATGTCCCAGGCGAAGGGCAGGGGGCC
ACCCTTGGTCACCTTCAGCTTGGCGGTCTGGGTGCCCTCGTAGGGGCGGCCCTCGCCCTCGCCCTCGATC
TCGAACTCGTGGCCGTTCACGGAGCCCTCCATGTGCACCTTGAAGCGCATGAACTCCTTGATGATGGCCA
TGTTATCCTCCTCGCCCTTGCTCACCATGGTGGCGACCGGTGGATCCCGCCTGGCAGTGCCGATGTTCCG
ATACTGGCACAGCAGCAGGTGCCGGAAGGTCTTTTTAAAGGTGGCGTTGCACAGAGCATAGCAGGCAGGG
TTGATGGTGCTGTTGACGTAGCAGAGCCAGTAGCCAATGGACCACACCGTGTCAGGGATGCAGCTCTGGC
AGAAGGTGTTCACCAGGACCATGACGTTGTAGGGCGTCCAGGTGAGGATGAAGGCCAGCAGAATGGCAAA
GATCGTTCGTGTCACTTTGCGCTCCCGGGCCGCCATCTGCCGCTTCTTGCGCACCTGGTTGCGAGCGATG
CTGGCGAACTTGCGGGCCACGTTGGCCGCAGGGCGCATGCCAGCCGGCGTGGCAGGCACAATCTCAATGG
CTGTCACACACTCATTGCCTGTCTGCTTCGTCACAATCTGGATCTTGGACCATCTGGAGGCTGGGTTGAG
GGCCCGCGGCTGCAGGGGAGGGGCGGGCATGGCGGGCGTGGTGGCCTCTGTGGTGGACAGCTCTGTGGCT
GGGCGTTCCTTGGTGTTCTGGGTGGCACTGCCTGAGCTGGACTCATTGGAAGTGTCCTTATCAGCCACGG
GGCGCGGTGGCGGTGGCAGCGCTGGCGGGGGGGCCTCCTCCAGCTTGCCATTGCGCAGCTCCTCCCGGGC
GGCCTCCCCGGGCGGGGGCTTCTTGACGCTCTGCTTCATTAGTGGGCTCTTGAGGAAGGCCAGCGTCTTG
GCTTTCTTCTCCTTCGGGCCCTCGGGCCGGTGCTTGTGGACTCGGCTGCGACTGGCCAGGGAGATGTGGA
TGTACAGCACCGTCATGATGACCACAGGCAGGTAGAAGCCAGCAATGGCTGTGCCAAAGGTCACTGCTGG
GTTGGACAGGAACTGGATGAAGCACTGGTTGTCGGGCACCGTCCGCTTACCCACCACAAACTGCCAGAAC
AAGATGGCAGGCGCCCAGAGCACGAAGGACAGTACCCAGGCAGCAGCAATCATGAGGCCTGCCATCTTGG
TGGTGCGCCGGGCAGGGTAGGTGAGAGGCTTGGTGACGCAGAAGTAGCGGTCAAAGCTGATGATGAGAAG
GTTCATGACGGAGGCGTTGCTCACCACGCAGTCCAGGGCCAGCCACAGGTCGCAGACCACGGCGCCCAGG
GGCCAGTAGCCCTTGATGATGTACACGGTGTAGAGGTTCATGGAGAAGGCGCCTATGATGAGATCAGCAC
ACGCCAGGCTGAAGAGGAAGTAGTTGTTGACTGTCTGCAGCTGCCTGTTGACCTTGATGGACAGCATCAC
CAGGATGTTGCCCACGACAGTCACCAGGCTCAGGGAGCCTGTCACTGTGGCAATGAAGACCATTTCCACC
GTCTCATAGCGATTGTGGGATGATGACGTGACCAGGCGCACGGACTGATTGCCCGAGCTGCCATTGACAG
GTGTGAAGTTGGCCATGGTGGCGCTAGCATAACTTCGTATAAAGTATCCTATACGAAGTTATTTGCCTTA
ACCCAGAAATTATCACTGTTATTCTTTAGAATGGTGCAAAGAATAACTTCGTATAATGTATGCTATACGA
AGTTATGAATTCGATATCAAGCTTATCGATAATCAACCTCTGGATTACAAAATTTGTGAAAGATTGACTG
GTATTCTTAACTATGTTGCTCCTTTTACGCTATGTGGATACGCTGCTTTAATGCCTTTGTATCATGCTAT
TGCTTCCCGTATGGCTTTCATTTTCTCCTCCTTGTATAAATCCTGGTTGCTGTCTCTTTATGAGGAGTTG
TGGCCCGTTGTCAGGCAACGTGGCGTGGTGTGCACTGTGTTTGCTGACGCAACCCCCACTGGTTGGGGCA
TTGCCACCACCTGTCAGCTCCTTTCCGGGACTTTCGCTTTCCCCCTCCCTATTGCCACGGCGGAACTCAT
CGCCGCCTGCCTTGCCCGCTGCTGGACAGGGGCTCGGCTGTTGGGCACTGACAATTCCGTGGTGTTGTCG
GGGAAATCATCGTCCTTTCCTTGGCTGCTCGCCTATGTTGCCACCTGGATTCTGCGCGGGACGTCCTTCT
GCTACGTCCCTTCGGCCCTCAATCCAGCGGACCTTCCTTCCCGCGGCCTGCTGCCGGCTCTGCGGCCTCT
TCCGCGTCTTCGCCTTCGCCCTCAGACGAGTCGGATCTCCCTTTGGGCCGCCTCCCCGCATCGATACCGA
GCGCTGCTCGAGAGATCTACGGGTGGCATCCCTGTGACCCCTCCCCAGTGCCTCTCCTGGCCCTGGAAGT
TGCCACTCCAGTGCCCACCAGCCTTGTCCTAATAAAATTAAGTTGCATCATTTTGTCTGACTAGGTGTCC
TTCTATAATATTATGGGGTGGAGGGGGGTGGTATGGAGCAAGGGGCAAGTTGGGAAGACAACCTGTAGGG
CCTGCGGGGTCTATTGGGAACCAAGCTGGAGTGCAGTGGCACAATCTTGGCTCACTGCAATCTCCGCCTC
CTGGGTTCAAGCGATTCTCCTGCCTCAGCCTCCCGAGTTGTTGGGATTCCAGGCATGCATGACCAGGCTC
AGCTAATTTTTGTTTTTTTGGTAGAGACGGGGTTTCACCATATTGGCCAGGCTGGTCTCCAACTCCTAAT
CTCAGGTGATCTACCCACCTTGGCCTCCCAAATTGCTGGGATTACAGGCGTGAACCACTGCTCCCTTCCC
TGTCCTTCTGATTTTGTAGGTAACCACGTGCGGACCGAGCGGCCGCAGGAACCCCTAGTGATGGAGTTGG
CCACTCCCTCTCTGCGCGCTCGCTCGCTCACTGAGGCCGGGCGACCAAAGGTCGCCCGACGCCCGGGCTT
TGCCCGGGCGGCCTCAGTGAGCGAGCGAGCGCGCAGCTGCCTGCAGGGGCGCCTGATGCGGTATTTTCTC
CTTACGCATCTGTGCGGTATTTCACACCGCATA
[95 nt withheld, positions 3884-3978]
T
[46 nt withheld, positions 3980-4025]
C
[141 nt withheld, positions 4027-4167]
CCTTTGACGTTGGAGTCCACGTTCTTT
[37 nt withheld, positions 4195-4231]
ACTCTATCTCGGGCTATTCTTTTGATTTATAAGGGATTTTGCCGATTTCGGTCTATTGGTTAAAAAATGA
GCTGATTTAACAAAAATTTAACGCGAATTTTAACAAAATATTAACGTTTACAATTTTATGGTGCACTCTC
AGTACAATCTGCTCTGATGCCGCATAGTTAAGCCAGCCCCGACACCCGCCAACACCCGCTGACGCGCCCT
GACGGGCTTGTCTGCTCCCGGCATCCGCTTACAGACAAGCTGTGACCGTCTCCGGGAGCTGCATGTGTCA
GAGGTTTTCACCGTCATCACCGAAACGCGCGAGACGAAAGGGCCTCGTGATACGCCTATTTTTATAGGTT
AATGTCATGATAATAATGGTTTCTTAGACGTCAGGTGGCACTTTTCGGGGAAATGTGCGCGGAACCCCTA
TTTGTTTATTTTTCTAAATACATTCAAATATGTATCCGCTCATGAGACAATAACCCTGATAAATGCTTCA
ATAATATTGAAAAAGGAAGAGTATGAGTATTCAACATTTCCGTGTCGCCCTTATTCCCTTTTTTGCGGCA
TTTTGCCTTCCTGTTTTTGCTCACCCAGAAACGCTGGTGAAAGTAAAAGATGCTGAAGATCAGTTGGGTG
CACGAGTGGGTTACATCGAACTGGATCTCAACAGCGGTAAGATCCTTGAGAGTTTTCGCCCCGAAGAACG
TTTTCCAATGATGAGCACTTTTAAAGTTCTGCTATGTGGCGCGGTATTATCCCGTATTGACGCCGGGCAA
GAGCAACTCGGTCGCCGCATACACTATTCTCAGAATGACTTGGTTGAGTACTCACCAGTCACAGAAAAGC
ATCTTACGGATGGCATGACAGTAAGAGAATTATGCAGTGCTGCCATAACCATGAGTGATAACACTGCGGC
CAACTTACTTCTGACAACGATCGGAGGACCGAAGGAGCTAACCGCTTTTTTGCACAACATGGGGGATCAT
GTAACTCGCCTTGATCGTTGGGAACCGGAGCTGAATGAAGCCATACCAAACGACGAGCGTGACACCACGA
TGCCTGTAGCAATGGCAACAACGTTGCGCAAACTATTAACTGGCGAACTACTTACTCTAGCTTCCCGGCA
ACAATTAATAGACTGGATGGAGGCGGATAAAGTTGCAGGACCACTTCTGCGCTCGGCCCTTCCGGCTGGC
TGGTTTATTGCTGATAAATCTGGAGCCGGTGAGCGTGGGTCTCGCGGTATCATTGCAGCACTGGGGCCAG
ATGGTAAGCCCTCCCGTATCGTAGTTATCTACACGACGGGGAGTCAGGCAACTATGGATGAACGAAATAG
ACAGATCGCTGAGATAGGTGCCTCACTGATTAAGCATTGGTAACTGTCAGACCAAGTTTACTCATATATA
CTTTAGATTGATTTAAAACTTCATTTTTAATTTAAAAGGATCTAGGTGAAGATCCTTTTTGATAATCTCA
TGACCAAAATCCCTTAACGTGAGTTTTCGTTCCACTGAGCGTCAGACCCCGTAGAAAAGATCAAAGGATC
TTCTTGAGATCCTTTTTTTCTGCGCGTAATCTGCTGCTTGCAAACAAAAAAACCACCGCTACCAGCGGTG
GTTTGTTTGCCGGATCAAGAGCTACCAACTCTTTTTCCGAAGGTAACTGGCTTCAGCAGAGCGCAGATAC
CAAATACTGTTCTTCTAGTGTAGCCGTAGTTAGGCCACCACTTCAAGAACTCTGTAGCACCGCCTACATA
CCTCGCTCTGCTAATCCTGTTACCAGTGGCTGCTGCCAGTGGCGATAAGTCGTGTCTTACCGGGTTGGAC
TCAAGACGATAGTTACCGGATAAGGCGCAGCGGTCGGGCTGAACGGGGGGTTCGTGCACACAGCCCAGCT
TGGAGCGAACGACCTACACCGAACTGAGATACCTACAGCGTGAGCTATGAGAAAGCGCCACGCTTCCCGA
AGGGAGAAAGGCGGACAGGTATCCGGTAAGCGGCAGGGTCGGAACAGGAGAGCGCACGAGGGAGCTTCCA
GGGGGAAACGCCTGGTATCTTTATAGTCCTGTCGGGTTTCGCCACCTCTGACTTGAGCGTCGATTTTTGT
GATGCTCGTCAGGGGGGCGGAGCCTATGGAAAAACGCCAGCAACGCGGCCTTTTTACGGTTCCTGGCCTT
TTGCTGGCCTTTTGCTCACATGTCCTGCAGGCAGCTGCGCGCTCGCTCGCTCACTGAGGCCGCCCGGGCG
TCGGGCGACCTTTGGTCGCCCGGCCTCAGTGAGCGAGCGAGCGCGCAGAGAGGGAGTGGCCAACTCCATC
ACTAGGGGTTCCTGCGGCCGCACGCGTTTACTCCCTATCAGTGATAGAGAACGTATGTCGAGTTTACTCC
CTATCAGTGATAGAGAACGATGTCGAGTTTACTCCCTATCAGTGATAGAGAACGTATGTCGAGTTTACTC
CCTATCAGTGATAGAGAACGTATGTCGAGTTTACTCCCTATCAGTGATAGAGAACGTATGTCGAGTTTAT
CCCTATCAGTGATAGAGAACGTATGTCGAGTTTACTCCCTATCAGTGATAGAGAACGTATGTCGAG
